Addgene plasmid #166863: pGS-21a his6-GST-WTPhi29DNAP
Purpose: To produce a dual affinity-tagged Phi29 DNA polymerase
Depositing lab: Paul Blainey & Stephen Quake. Depositing organization: Stanford University. Publication: Digital MDA for enumeration of total nucleic acid contamination. Blainey PC, Quake SR. Nucleic Acids Res. 2011 Mar;39(4):e19. doi: 10.1093/nar/gkq1074. Epub 2010 Nov 11. PubMed 21071419.
Backbone
  Vector backbone: pGS-21a
  Backbone manufacturer: GenScript
  Vector type: Bacterial Expression
Growth in bacteria
  Bacterial resistance: Ampicillin, 100 μg/mL
  Growth temperature: 37°C
  Growth strain: DH5alpha
  Growth instructions: Use BL21 DE3 for protein expression.
  Copy number: Unknown
Gene/Insert
  Gene/Insert name: Phi29 Polymerase codon-optimized for overexpression in E. coli
  Species: Synthetic
  Tag / fusion protein: GST (N terminal on insert); his6 (C terminal on insert)
  Cloning method: Unknown
  Sequencing primers: 5′ Unknown
Terms and licenses: Academic/Nonprofit Terms; Industry Terms: Not Available to Industry
How to cite: pGS-21a his6-GST-WTPhi29DNAP was a gift from Paul Blainey & Stephen Quake (Addgene plasmid # 166863 ; http://n2t.net/addgene:166863 ; RRID:Addgene_166863)
