[The description below was written by a language model from this plasmid's Addgene catalogue record and pLannotate feature annotations shown in this document.]
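Description:
pGS-21a his6-GST-WTPhi29DNAP is a bacterial expression plasmid of about 7.8 kb, built on the GenScript pGS-21a backbone and designed to produce a dual affinity-tagged form of wild-type Phi29 DNA polymerase in E. coli. It is maintained through a ColE1/pBR322-type origin accompanied by the bom mobility region and the rop gene, which normally restrains copy number (the catalogue lists copy number as unknown). Selection is by ampicillin through the β-lactamase gene. An f1 origin is also present, and the annotated tetracycline-resistance pieces are only non-functional fragments left over from the pBR322-derived backbone.

The expression cassette is a pET-style T7lac arrangement. A T7 promoter is followed directly by a lac operator and the T7 gene 10 ribosome binding site, with a T7 terminator downstream and a plasmid-borne lacI gene supplying repressor. Transcription therefore depends on T7 RNA polymerase, as provided by a DE3 lysogen such as the BL21(DE3) host the record recommends, and is induced with IPTG. The open reading frame begins with Schistosoma japonicum glutathione S-transferase, followed after a short linker by a synthetic, E. coli codon-optimized Phi29 polymerase coding sequence. An 18-nt histidine-tag match, consistent with six histidines, lies shortly downstream of the polymerase. This agrees with the catalogue fields (GST N-terminal, his6 C-terminal), although the plasmid name lists his6 first. The short SET1 fragment annotated before the terminator is probably an incidental match to T7-derived backbone sequence.

The two tags allow sequential glutathione and immobilized-metal affinity purification. Phi29 polymerase is a highly processive, strand-displacing, high-fidelity enzyme, and the associated publication concerns multiple displacement amplification and the measurement of contaminating nucleic acid.
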