Features (pLannotate 1.2.2; 20 found; start..end, strand, type, name):
      1..19      +  promoter       T7 promoter: promoter for bacteriophage T7 RNA polymerase
     20..44      +  protein_bind   lac operator: The lac repressor binds to the lac operator to inhibit transcription in E. coli. This inhibition can be relieved by adding lactose or isopropyl-β-D-thiogalactopyranoside (IPTG). lac repressor encoded by lacI
     59..81      +  RBS            RBS: efficient ribosome binding site from bacteriophage T7 gene 10 (Olins and Rangwala, 1989)
     89..742     +  CDS            GST26_SCHJA: Experimental evidence at protein level: Swiss-Prot protein existence level 1. GST isoenzymes appear to play a central role in the parasite detoxification system. Other functions are also suspected including a role in increasing the solubility of haematin in the parasite gut. From Schistosoma japonicum (Blood fluke).
    815..2530    +  CDS            2: DPOL_BPPH2 - Experimental evidence at protein level: Swiss-Prot protein existence level 1. Polymerase responsible for protein-primed viral DNA replication by strand displacement with high processivity and fidelity (PubMed:3863101) (PubMed:2498321). To start replication, the DNA polymerase forms a heterodimer with a free primer terminal protein (TP), recognizes the replication origins at both 5' ends of the linear chromosome, and initiates replication using as primer the OH-group of Ser-232 of the TP (PubMed:22210885). This polymerase possesses three enzymatic activities: DNA synthesis (polymer
   2552..2569    +  CDS            9xHis (fragment): 9xHis affinity tag
   2579..2628    +  CDS            SET1 (fragment): solubility-enhancement tag derived from T7 phage gene 10B
   2636..2683    +  terminator     T7 terminator: transcription terminator for bacteriophage T7 RNA polymerase
   2720..3148    +  rep_origin     f1 ori (sequence partly withheld): f1 bacteriophage origin of replication; arrow indicates direction of (+) strand synthesis
   3201..3305    +  promoter       AmpR promoter: bla
   3306..4166    +  CDS            AmpR: β-lactamase; bla; confers resistance to ampicillin, carbenicillin, and related antibiotics
   4337..4925    +  rep_origin     ori: high-copy-number ColE1/pMB1/pBR322/pUC origin of replication
   5111..5250    -  misc_feature   bom: basis of mobility region from pBR322
   5352..5543    -  CDS            rop: Rop protein, which maintains plasmids at low copy number; rop
   5560..5940    +  CDS            YPB1_ECOLX: Protein predicted: Swiss-Prot protein existence level 4. From Escherichia coli.
   6012..6303    -  CDS            TcR (fragment): tetracycline efflux protein; tet; confers resistance to tetracycline
   6318..6339    -  protein_bind   CAP binding site: CAP binding activates transcription in the presence of cAMP. E. coli catabolite activator protein
   6352..7434    -  CDS            lacI: lac repressor; lacI; The lac repressor binds to the lac operator to inhibit transcription in E. coli. This inhibition can be relieved by adding lactose or isopropyl-β-D-thiogalactopyranoside (IPTG).
   7435..7512    -  promoter       lacI promoter: lacI
   7520..7799    -  CDS            TcR (fragment): tetracycline efflux protein; tet; confers resistance to tetracycline
>Addgene plasmid #166863 | pGS-21a his6-GST-WTPhi29DNAP | addgene full sequence | sequence record 327584 | Addgene NGS Result
TAATACGACTCACTATAGGGGAATTGTGAGCGGATAACAATTCCCCTCTAGAAATAATTTTGTTTAACTT
TAAGAAGGAGATATACATATGTCCCCTATACTAGGTTATTGGAAAATTAAGGGCCTTGTGCAACCCACTC
GACTTCTTTTGGAATATCTTGAAGAAAAATATGAAGAGCATTTGTATGAGCGCGATGAAGGTGATAAATG
GCGAAACAAAAAGTTTGAATTGGGTTTGGAGTTTCCCAATCTTCCTTATTATATTGATGGTGATGTTAAA
TTAACACAGTCTATGGCCATCATACGTTATATAGCTGACAAGCACAACATGTTGGGTGGTTGTCCAAAAG
AGCGTGCAGAGATTTCAATGCTTGAAGGAGCGGTTTTGGATATTAGATACGGTGTTTCGAGAATTGCATA
TAGTAAAGACTTTGAAACTCTCAAAGTTGATTTTCTTAGCAAGCTACCTGAAATGCTGAAAATGTTCGAA
GATCGTTTATGTCATAAAACATATTTAAATGGTGATCATGTAACCCATCCTGACTTCATGTTGTATGACG
CTCTTGATGTTGTTTTATACATGGACCCAATGTGCCTGGATGCGTTCCCAAAATTAGTTTGTTTTAAAAA
ACGTATTGAAGCTATCCCACAAATTGATAAGTACTTGAAATCCAGCAAGTATATAGCATGGCCTTTGCAG
GGCTGGCAAGCCACGTTTGGTGGTGGCGACCATCCTCCAAAATCGGATCTGGGCCACACAGGCCATAGAT
CTGGTACCGACGACGACGACAAGGCCATGGCTGATATCGGATCCATGCCGCGTAAAATGTATTCCTGTGA
TTTTGAAACGACGACGAAAGTTGAAGATTGCCGTGTGTGGGCGTATGGTTATATGAACATCGAAGACCAT
TCAGAATATAAAATTGGCAACTCGCTGGATGAATTTATGGCGTGGGTGCTGAAAGTTCAGGCCGACCTGT
ACTTCCACAATCTGAAATTTGATGGTGCGTTCATTATCAACTGGCTGGAACGTAATGGCTTTAAATGGAG
CGCCGATGGTCTGCCGAACACCTATAATACGATTATCTCTCGTATGGGCCAATGGTATATGATTGATATC
TGCCTGGGCTACAAAGGTAAACGCAAAATTCATACCGTGATCTATGACAGCCTGAAAAAACTGCCGTTTC
CGGTGAAGAAAATTGCGAAAGATTTCAAACTGACCGTCCTGAAAGGCGATATTGACTATCACAAAGAACG
TCCGGTTGGTTACAAAATCACGCCGGAAGAATATGCGTACATTAAAAACGATATCCAGATTATCGCAGAA
GCTCTGCTGATTCAGTTTAAACAAGGCCTGGATCGCATGACCGCCGGCAGTGACTCCCTGAAAGGTTTCA
AAGATATCATCACCACGAAAAAATTCAAAAAAGTGTTCCCGACCCTGAGCCTGGGTCTGGATAAAGAAGT
TCGTTATGCATACCGCGGCGGTTTTACGTGGCTGAACGACCGTTTCAAAGAAAAAGAAATTGGCGAGGGT
ATGGTCTTTGATGTGAATAGTCTGTATCCGGCTCAGATGTACTCCCGCCTGCTGCCGTATGGCGAACCGA
TCGTTTTCGAGGGTAAATATGTCTGGGATGAAGACTACCCGCTGCATATTCAGCACATCCGTTGTGAATT
TGAACTGAAAGAAGGCTATATTCCGACCATTCAAATCAAACGTAGCCGCTTCTATAAGGGTAACGAATAC
CTGAAAAGCTCTGGCGGTGAAATCGCAGACCTGTGGCTGAGTAACGTCGATCTGGAACTGATGAAAGAAC
ATTACGATCTGTACAACGTTGAATACATCTCCGGCCTGAAATTTAAAGCCACCACGGGTCTGTTTAAAGA
TTTCATTGACAAATGGACCTACATCAAAACCACGTCTGAAGGTGCAATCAAACAGCTGGCTAAACTGATG
CTGAACAGCCTGTATGGCAAATTTGCATCTAATCCGGATGTTACCGGTAAAGTCCCGTACCTGAAAGAAA
ATGGCGCTCTGGGTTTTCGCCTGGGCGAAGAAGAAACCAAAGATCCGGTGTATACGCCGATGGGTGTTTT
CATTACCGCGTGGGCACGTTACACCACGATCACGGCAGCACAAGCGTGCTATGACCGCATTATCTACTGT
GATACCGACTCAATTCATCTGACCGGCACGGAAATCCCGGATGTGATTAAAGATATCGTTGACCCGAAAA
AACTGGGTTATTGGGCACACGAATCGACCTTTAAACGTGCTAAATACCTGCGCCAGAAAACGTACATCCA
AGACATCTACATGAAAGAAGTCGATGGCAAACTGGTGGAAGGTTCACCGGATGACTATACCGACATTAAA
TTTTCGGTGAAATGCGCCGGCATGACCGATAAAATCAAAAAAGAAGTCACGTTCGAAAATTTCAAAGTGG
GTTTCAGTCGCAAAATGAAACCGAAACCGGTGCAAGTTCCGGGCGGCGTTGTCCTGGTGGATGATACCTT
CACGATTAAACAGCTTGCGGCCGCACTCGAGCACCACCACCACCACCACTGAGATCCGGCTGCTAACAAA
GCCCGAAAGGAAGCTGAGTTGGCTGCTGCCACCGCTGAGCAATAACTAGCATAACCCCTTGGGGCCTCTA
AACGGGTCTTGAGGGGTTTTTTGCTGAAAGGAGGAACTATATCCGGATTGGCGAATGGG
[124 nt withheld, positions 2720-2843]
C
[91 nt withheld, positions 2845-2935]
A
[49 nt withheld, positions 2937-2985]
CCTTTGACGTTGGAGTCCACGTTCTTT
[37 nt withheld, positions 3013-3049]
ACCCTATCTCGGTCTATTCTTTTGATTTATAAGGGATTTTGCCGATTTCGGCCTATTGGTTAAAAAATGA
GCTGATTTAACAAAAATTTAACGCGAATTTTAACAAAATATTAACGCTTACAATTTAGGTGGCACTTTTC
GGGGAAATGTGCGCGGAACCCCTATTTGTTTATTTTTCTAAATACATTCAAATATGTATCCGCTCATGAG
ACAATAACCCTGATAAATGCTTCAATAATATTGAAAAAGGAAGAGTATGAGTATTCAACATTTCCGTGTC
GCCCTTATTCCCTTTTTTGCGGCATTTTGCCTTCCTGTTTTTGCTCACCCAGAAACGCTGGTGAAAGTAA
AAGATGCTGAAGATCAGTTGGGTGCACGAGTGGGTTACATCGAACTGGATCTCAACAGCGGTAAGATCCT
TGAGAGTTTTCGCCCCGAAGAACGTTTTCCAATGATGAGCACTTTTAAAGTTCTGCTATGTGGCGCGGTA
TTATCCCGTATTGACGCCGGGCAAGAGCAACTCGGTCGCCGCATACACTATTCTCAGAATGACTTGGTTG
AGTACTCACCAGTCACAGAAAAGCATCTTACGGATGGCATGACAGTAAGAGAATTATGCAGTGCTGCCAT
AACCATGAGTGATAACACTGCGGCCAACTTACTTCTGACAACGATCGGAGGACCGAAGGAGCTAACCGCT
TTTTTGCACAACATGGGGGATCATGTAACTCGCCTTGATCGTTGGGAACCGGAGCTGAATGAAGCCATAC
CAAACGACGAGCGTGACACCACGATGCCTGCAGCAATGGCAACAACGTTGCGCAAACTATTAACTGGCGA
ACTACTTACTCTAGCTTCCCGGCAACAATTAATAGACTGGATGGAGGCGGATAAAGTTGCAGGACCACTT
CTGCGCTCGGCCCTTCCGGCTGGCTGGTTTATTGCTGATAAATCTGGAGCCGGTGAGCGTGGGTCTCGCG
GTATCATTGCAGCACTGGGGCCAGATGGTAAGCCCTCCCGTATCGTAGTTATCTACACGACGGGGAGTCA
GGCAACTATGGATGAACGAAATAGACAGATCGCTGAGATAGGTGCCTCACTGATTAAGCATTGGTAACTG
TCAGACCAAGTTTACTCATATATACTTTAGATTGATTTAAAACTTCATTTTTAATTTAAAAGGATCTAGG
TGAAGATCCTTTTTGATAATCTCATGACCAAAATCCCTTAACGTGAGTTTTCGTTCCACTGAGCGTCAGA
CCCCGTAGAAAAGATCAAAGGATCTTCTTGAGATCCTTTTTTTCTGCGCGTAATCTGCTGCTTGCAAACA
AAAAAACCACCGCTACCAGCGGTGGTTTGTTTGCCGGATCAAGAGCTACCAACTCTTTTTCCGAAGGTAA
CTGGCTTCAGCAGAGCGCAGATACCAAATACTGTCCTTCTAGTGTAGCCGTAGTTAGGCCACCACTTCAA
GAACTCTGTAGCACCGCCTACATACCTCGCTCTGCTAATCCTGTTACCAGTGGCTGCTGCCAGTGGCGAT
AAGTCGTGTCTTACCGGGTTGGACTCAAGACGATAGTTACCGGATAAGGCGCAGCGGTCGGGCTGAACGG
GGGGTTCGTGCACACAGCCCAGCTTGGAGCGAACGACCTACACCGAACTGAGATACCTACAGCGTGAGCT
ATGAGAAAGCGCCACGCTTCCCGAAGGGAGAAAGGCGGACAGGTATCCGGTAAGCGGCAGGGTCGGAACA
GGAGAGCGCACGAGGGAGCTTCCAGGGGGAAACGCCTGGTATCTTTATAGTCCTGTCGGGTTTCGCCACC
TCTGACTTGAGCGTCGATTTTTGTGATGCTCGTCAGGGGGGCGGAGCCTATGGAAAAACGCCAGCAACGC
GGCCTTTTTACGGTTCCTGGCCTTTTGCTGGCCTTTTGCTCACATGTTCTTTCCTGCGTTATCCCCTGAT
TCTGTGGATAACCGTATTACCGCCTTTGAGTGAGCTGATACCGCTCGCCGCAGCCGAACGACCGAGCGCA
GCGAGTCAGTGAGCGAGGAAGCGGAAGAGCGCCTGATGCGGTATTTTCTCCTTACGCATCTGTGCGGTAT
TTCACACCGCAATGGTGCACTCTCAGTACAATCTGCTCTGATGCCGCATAGTTAAGCCAGTATACACTCC
GCTATCGCTACGTGACTGGGTCATGGCTGCGCCCCGACACCCGCCAACACCCGCTGACGCGCCCTGACGG
GCTTGTCTGCTCCCGGCATCCGCTTACAGACAAGCTGTGACCGTCTCCGGGAGCTGCATGTGTCAGAGGT
TTTCACCGTCATCACCGAAACGCGCGAGGCAGCTGCGGTAAAGCTCATCAGCGTGGTCGTGAAGCGATTC
ACAGATGTCTGCCTGTTCATCCGCGTCCAGCTCGTTGAGTTTCTCCAGAAGCGTTAATGTCTGGCTTCTG
ATAAAGCGGGCCATGTTAAGGGCGGTTTTTTCCTGTTTGGTCACTGATGCCTCCGTGTAAGGGGGATTTC
TGTTCATGGGGGTAATGATACCGATGAAACGAGAGAGGATGCTCACGATACGGGTTACTGATGATGAACA
TGCCCGGTTACTGGAACGTTGTGAGGGTAAACAACTGGCGGTATGGATGCGGCGGGACCAGAGAAAAATC
ACTCAGGGTCAATGCCAGCGCTTCGTTAATACAGATGTAGGTGTTCCACAGGGTAGCCAGCAGCATCCTG
CGATGCAGATCCGGAACATAATGGTGCAGGGCGCTGACTTCCGCGTTTCCAGACTTTACGAAACACGGAA
ACCGAAGACCATTCATGTTGTTGCTCAGGTCGCAGACGTTTTGCAGCAGCAGTCGCTTCACGTTCGCTCG
CGTATCGGTGATTCATTCTGCTAACCAGTAAGGCAACCCCGCCAGCCTAGCCGGGTCCTCAACGACAGGA
GCACGATCATGCGCACCCGTGGGGCCGCCATGCCGGCGATAATGGCCTGCTTCTCGCCGAAACGTTTGGT
GGCGGGACCAGTGACGAAGGCTTGAGCGAGGGCGTGCAAGATTCCGAATACCGCAAGCGACAGGCCGATC
ATCGTCGCGCTCCAGCGAAAGCGGTCCTCGCCGAAAATGACCCAGAGCGCTGCCGGCACCTGTCCTACGA
GTTGCATGATAAAGAAGACAGTCATAAGTGCGGCGACGATAGTCATGCCCCGCGCCCACCGGAAGGAGCT
GACTGGGTTGAAGGCTCTCAAGGGCATCGGTCGAGATCCCGGTGCCTAATGAGTGAGCTAACTTACATTA
ATTGCGTTGCGCTCACTGCCCGCTTTCCAGTCGGGAAACCTGTCGTGCCAGCTGCATTAATGAATCGGCC
AACGCGCGGGGAGAGGCGGTTTGCGTATTGGGCGCCAGGGTGGTTTTTCTTTTCACCAGTGAGACGGGCA
ACAGCTGATTGCCCTTCACCGCCTGGCCCTGAGAGAGTTGCAGCAAGCGGTCCACGCTGGTTTGCCCCAG
CAGGCGAAAATCCTGTTTGATGGTGGTTAACGGCGGGATATAACATGAGCTGTCTTCGGTATCGTCGTAT
CCCACTACCGAGATGTCCGCACCAACGCGCAGCCCGGACTCGGTAATGGCGCGCATTGCGCCCAGCGCCA
TCTGATCGTTGGCAACCAGCATCGCAGTGGGAACGATGCCCTCATTCAGCATTTGCATGGTTTGTTGAAA
ACCGGACATGGCACTCCAGTCGCCTTCCCGTTCCGCTATCGGCTGAATTTGATTGCGAGTGAGATATTTA
TGCCAGCCAGCCAGACGCAGACGCGCCGAGACAGAACTTAATGGGCCCGCTAACAGCGCGATTTGCTGGT
GACCCAATGCGACCAGATGCTCCACGCCCAGTCGCGTACCGTCTTCATGGGAGAAAATAATACTGTTGAT
GGGTGTCTGGTCAGAGACATCAAGAAATAACGCCGGAACATTAGTGCAGGCAGCTTCCACAGCAATGGCA
TCCTGGTCATCCAGCGGATAGTTAATGATCAGCCCACTGACGCGTTGCGCGAGAAGATTGTGCACCGCCG
CTTTACAGGCTTCGACGCCGCTTCGTTCTACCATCGACACCACCACGCTGGCACCCAGTTGATCGGCGCG
AGATTTAATCGCCGCGACAATTTGCGACGGCGCGTGCAGGGCCAGACTGGAGGTGGCAACGCCAATCAGC
AACGACTGTTTGCCCGCCAGTTGTTGTGCCACGCGGTTGGGAATGTAATTCAGCTCCGCCATCGCCGCTT
CCACTTTTTCCCGCGTTTTCGCAGAAACGTGGCTGGCCTGGTTCACCACGCGGGAAACGGTCTGATAAGA
GACACCGGCATACTCTGCGACATCGTATAACGTTACTGGTTTCACATTCACCACCCTGAATTGACTCTCT
TCCGGGCGCTATCATGCCATACCGCGAAAGGTTTTGCGCCATTCGATGGTGTCCGGGATCTCGACGCTCT
CCCTTATGCGACTCCTGCATTAGGAAGCAGCCCAGTAGTAGGTTGAGGCCGTTGAGCACCGCCGCCGCAA
GGAATGGTGCATGCAAGGAGATGGCGCCCAACAGTCCCCCGGCCACGGGGCCTGCCACCATACCCACGCC
GAAACAAGCGCTCATGAGCCCGAAGTGGCGAGCCCGATCTTCCCCATCGGTGATGTCGGCGATATAGGCG
CCAGCAACCGCACCTGTGGCGCCGGTGATGCCGGCCACGATGCGTCCGGCGTAGAGGATCGAGATCGATC
TCGATCCCGCGAAAT
